Addgene plasmid #129800: ORF18(G152A)-3xFLAG pCDNA4
Purpose: Expresses KSHV ORF18 (G152A) with Cterm 3xFLAG tag in mammalian cells
Depositing lab: Britt Glaunsinger. Depositing organization: University of California, Berkeley. Publication: The interaction between ORF18 and ORF30 is required for late gene expression in Kaposi's sarcoma-associated herpesvirus. Castaneda AF, Glaunsinger BA. J Virol. 2018 Oct 10. pii: JVI.01488-18. doi: 10.1128/JVI.01488-18. PubMed 30305361.
Backbone
  Vector backbone: pcDNA4/TO
  Backbone size w/o insert (bp): 5168
  Total vector size (bp): 5928
  Vector type: Mammalian Expression
Growth in bacteria
  Bacterial resistance: Ampicillin, 100 μg/mL
  Growth temperature: 37°C
  Growth strain: DH5alpha
  Copy number: High Copy
Gene/Insert
  Gene/Insert name: ORF18
  Species: Kaposi's sarcoma-associated herpesvirus (HHV-8)
  Insert size (bp): 771
  Mutation: changed Glycine 152 to Alanine
  Entrez Gene: ORF18 (a.k.a. HHV8GK18_gp22)
  Promoter: CMV
  Tag / fusion protein: 3xFLAG (C terminal on backbone)
  Cloning method: Ligation Independent Cloning
  Sequencing primers: 5′ CGCAAATGGGCGGTAGGCGTG; 3′ TAGAAGGCACAGTCGAGG
Terms and licenses: Academic/Nonprofit Terms; Industry Terms: Not Available to Industry
How to cite: ORF18(G152A)-3xFLAG pCDNA4 was a gift from Britt Glaunsinger (Addgene plasmid # 129800 ; http://n2t.net/addgene:129800 ; RRID:Addgene_129800)
