[The description below was written by a language model from this plasmid's Addgene catalogue record and pLannotate feature annotations shown in this document.]
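Description:
ORF18(G152A)-3xFLAG pCDNA4 is a mammalian expression plasmid built on the pcDNA4/TO backbone, about 5.9 kb in total. It carries the ORF18 gene of Kaposi's sarcoma-associated herpesvirus (HHV-8) with a glycine-to-alanine substitution at residue 152. It is propagated in E. coli from a high-copy ColE1/pUC-type origin under ampicillin selection (AmpR with its own bla promoter), and it also contains an f1 origin. For selection in mammalian cells the backbone provides a Sh ble (BleoR) cassette conferring Zeocin/bleomycin resistance. This cassette is driven by the SV40 early promoter, with the bacterial EM7 promoter in tandem, and ends in an SV40 polyadenylation signal.

The 771 bp ORF18 coding sequence sits downstream of the human CMV immediate-early enhancer and promoter. Short tet-operator-like fragments are annotated immediately after the promoter, consistent with the "TO" design of this backbone. In that design, transcription is constitutive in ordinary cells but can be repressed and made tetracycline-inducible in cells that express the Tet repressor. The open reading frame is fused at its C terminus to a backbone-encoded 3xFLAG epitope for detection and immunoprecipitation, although the automated annotation picks up only one FLAG fragment. The transcript is terminated by the bovine growth hormone poly(A) signal.

ORF18 is annotated as a UL79-family protein that links viral DNA replication to late gene expression. The associated study addresses the requirement for the ORF18–ORF30 interaction in KSHV late gene expression. The G152A point mutant is therefore presumably used alongside wild-type ORF18 to probe that interaction and function in transfected cells, though the record does not state the mutation's phenotype.
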