Features (pLannotate 1.2.2; 23 found; start..end, strand, type, name):
     28..80      -  misc_feature   bom (fragment): basis of mobility region from pBR322
    235..614     +  enhancer       CMV enhancer: human cytomegalovirus immediate early enhancer
    615..818     +  promoter       CMV promoter: human cytomegalovirus (CMV) immediate early promoter
    820..839     +  promoter       PLtetO-1 promoter (fragment): modified phage lambda PL promoter with tet operator sites (Lutz and Bujard, 1997)
    841..860     +  promoter       PLtetO-1 promoter (fragment): modified phage lambda PL promoter with tet operator sites (Lutz and Bujard, 1997)
    868..901     +  promoter       TRE3GV promoter (fragment): 3rd-generation Tet-responsive promoter that can be activated by binding of Tet-On® 3G, optimized for retroviral and lentiviral vectors
   1032..1802    +  CDS            ORF18: UL79_HHV8P - Protein inferred from homology: Swiss-Prot protein existence level 3. Plays a role in the expression of late transcripts bridging viral DNA replication and late gene expression during infection. From Human herpesvirus 8 type P (isolate GK18) (HHV-8) (Kaposi's sarcoma-associated herpesvirus).
   1893..1913    +  CDS            FLAG (fragment): FLAG® epitope tag, followed by an enterokinase cleavage site
   1945..2169    +  polyA_signal   bGH poly(A) signal: bovine growth hormone polyadenylation signal
   2173..2194    +  promoter       SV40 promoter (fragment): SV40 enhancer and early promoter
   2215..2643    +  rep_origin     f1 ori (sequence partly withheld): f1 bacteriophage origin of replication; arrow indicates direction of (+) strand synthesis
   2657..2986    +  promoter       SV40 promoter: SV40 enhancer and early promoter
   3034..3081    +  promoter       EM7 promoter: synthetic bacterial promoter&nbsp
   3100..3474    +  CDS            BleoR: antibiotic-binding protein; Sh ble from Streptoalloteichus hindustanus; confers resistance to bleomycin, phleomycin, and Zeocin™
   3484..3609    +  CDS            ble (fragment): BLE_KLEPN - Experimental evidence at protein level: Swiss-Prot protein existence level 1. Binding protein with a strong affinity to the bleomycin family of antibiotics. Binds to CL990; an antimitotic-antibiotic compound. From Klebsiella pneumoniae.
   3604..3725    +  polyA_signal   SV40 poly(A) signal: SV40 polyadenylation signal
   3798..3814    -  protein_bind   lac operator: The lac repressor binds to the lac operator to inhibit transcription in E. coli. This inhibition can be relieved by adding lactose or isopropyl-β-D-thiogalactopyranoside (IPTG). lac repressor encoded by lacI
   3822..3852    -  promoter       lac promoter: promoter for the E. coli lac operon
   3867..3888    -  protein_bind   CAP binding site: CAP binding activates transcription in the presence of cAMP. E. coli catabolite activator protein
   3901..3993    -  CDS            lacI (fragment): lac repressor; lacI; The lac repressor binds to the lac operator to inhibit transcription in E. coli. This inhibition can be relieved by adding lactose or isopropyl-β-D-thiogalactopyranoside (IPTG).
   4176..4764    -  rep_origin     ori: high-copy-number ColE1/pMB1/pBR322/pUC origin of replication
   4935..5795    -  CDS            AmpR: β-lactamase; bla; confers resistance to ampicillin, carbenicillin, and related antibiotics
   5796..5900    -  promoter       AmpR promoter: bla
>Addgene plasmid #129800 | ORF18(G152A)-3xFLAG pCDNA4 | addgene full sequence | sequence record 257131 | Addgene NGS Result
GACGGATCGGGAGATCTCCCGATCCCCTATGGTGCACTCTCAGTACAATCTGCTCTGATGCCGCATAGTT
AAGCCAGTATCTGCTCCCTGCTTGTGTGTTGGAGGTCGCTGAGTAGTGCGCGAGCAAAATTTAAGCTACA
ACAAGGCAAGGCTTGACCGACAATTGCATGAAGAATCTGCTTAGGGTTAGGCGTTTTGCGCTGCTTCGCG
ATGTACGGGCCAGATATACGCGTTGACATTGATTATTGACTAGTTATTAATAGTAATCAATTACGGGGTC
ATTAGTTCATAGCCCATATATGGAGTTCCGCGTTACATAACTTACGGTAAATGGCCCGCCTGGCTGACCG
CCCAACGACCCCCGCCCATTGACGTCAATAATGACGTATGTTCCCATAGTAACGCCAATAGGGACTTTCC
ATTGACGTCAATGGGTGGAGTATTTACGGTAAACTGCCCACTTGGCAGTACATCAAGTGTATCATATGCC
AAGTACGCCCCCTATTGACGTCAATGACGGTAAATGGCCCGCCTGGCATTATGCCCAGTACATGACCTTA
TGGGACTTTCCTACTTGGCAGTACATCTACGTATTAGTCATCGCTATTACCATGGTGATGCGGTTTTGGC
AGTACATCAATGGGCGTGGATAGCGGTTTGACTCACGGGGATTTCCAAGTCTCCACCCCATTGACGTCAA
TGGGAGTTTGTTTTGGCACCAAAATCAACGGGACTTTCCAAAATGTCGTAACAACTCCGCCCCATTGACG
CAAATGGGCGGTAGGCGTGTACGGTGGGAGGTCTATATAAGCAGAGCTCTCCCTATCAGTGATAGAGATC
TCCCTATCAGTGATAGAGATCGTCGACGAGCTCGTTTAGTGAACCGTCAGATCGCCTGGAGACGCCATCC
ACGCTGTTTTGACCTCCATAGAAGACACCGGGACCGATCCAGCCTCCGGACTCTAGCGTTTAAACTTAAG
CTTGGTACCGAGCTCGGATCCACTAGTCCAGTGTGGTGGAATTCTGCAGATATGCTCGGAAAATACGTGT
GTGAGACCGAGCCGCTGAGCCCGGGGCTTAGGAGGCTCATGTGGCGCTTTTTGCAAAATAAGAATTTAAA
TACATTCCACGCCCAAGAGCTGCGTTTTATTCATTTGGTTCTCTGCAGGATGTACAATTTCGGTCTAAAT
GTGTACCTGTTAAGGGAGGCTACTGCCAATGCCGGGACCTACGACGAGGTGGTCCTGGGACGCAAGGTTC
CTGCGGAGGTGTGGAAGCTCGTGTACGATGGGCTCGAGGAGATGGGCGTGTCAAGTGAGATGCTGCTGTG
TGAGGCATACCGGGACAGCCTCTGGATGCACTTGAACGATAAGGTGGGGCTCTTGAGGGGCCTGGCGAAT
TATCTGTTTCACCGGCTAGGGGTCACCCACGACGTTCGCATCGCCCCGGAAAACCTGGTGGACGGAAACT
TTTTGTTTAATCTGGCAAGTGTGCTCCCCTGCAGGCTGCTCCTTGCGGCGGGCTACTGCCTCGCCTTTTG
GGGCAGCGATGAACACGAACGCTGGGTGCGCTTCTTCGCCCAGAAGCTTTTCATTTGCTACCTGATAGTC
TCCGGGCGTCTTATGACACAGAGGTCTCTGCTAGTTTGGGCCAGCGAAACGGGCTATCCCGGTCCGGTGG
AGGCAGTCTGTCGCGACATCCGCTCCATGTACGGCATACGAACGTATGCGGTCTCGGGTTATCTTCCGGC
TCCGTCCGAAGCGCAGCTGGCCTACCTTGGTGCGTTTAACAACAACGCGGTTTCAGATCCAGCACAGTGG
CGGCCGCTCGAGGGAGGCGGTGGAGCCGACTACAAGGACCACGACGGCGACTACAAGGACCACGACATCG
ACTACAAGGACGACGACGACAAGGGGCCCGTTTAAACCCGCTGATCAGCCTCGACTGTGCCTTCTAGTTG
CCAGCCATCTGTTGTTTGCCCCTCCCCCGTGCCTTCCTTGACCCTGGAAGGTGCCACTCCCACTGTCCTT
TCCTAATAAAATGAGGAAATTGCATCGCATTGTCTGAGTAGGTGTCATTCTATTCTGGGGGGTGGGGTGG
GGCAGGACAGCAAGGGGGAGGATTGGGAAGACAATAGCAGGCATGCTGGGGATGCGGTGGGCTCTATGGC
TTCTGAGGCGGAAAGAACCAGCTGGGGCTCTAGGGGGTATCCCC
[124 nt withheld, positions 2215-2338]
C
[91 nt withheld, positions 2340-2430]
A
[49 nt withheld, positions 2432-2480]
CCTTTGACGTTGGAGTCCACGTTCTTT
[37 nt withheld, positions 2508-2544]
ACCCTATCTCGGTCTATTCTTTTGATTTATAAGGGATTTTGCCGATTTCGGCCTATTGGTTAAAAAATGA
GCTGATTTAACAAAAATTTAACGCGAATTAATTCTGTGGAATGTGTGTCAGTTAGGGTGTGGAAAGTCCC
CAGGCTCCCCAGCAGGCAGAAGTATGCAAAGCATGCATCTCAATTAGTCAGCAACCAGGTGTGGAAAGTC
CCCAGGCTCCCCAGCAGGCAGAAGTATGCAAAGCATGCATCTCAATTAGTCAGCAACCATAGTCCCGCCC
CTAACTCCGCCCATCCCGCCCCTAACTCCGCCCAGTTCCGCCCATTCTCCGCCCCATGGCTGACTAATTT
TTTTTATTTATGCAGAGGCCGAGGCCGCCTCTGCCTCTGAGCTATTCCAGAAGTAGTGAGGAGGCTTTTT
TGGAGGCCTAGGCTTTTGCAAAAAGCTCCCGGGAGCTTGTATATCCATTTTCGGATCTGATCAGCACGTG
TTGACAATTAATCATCGGCATAGTATATCGGCATAGTATAATACGACAAGGTGAGGAACTAAACCATGGC
CAAGTTGACCAGTGCCGTTCCGGTGCTCACCGCGCGCGACGTCGCCGGAGCGGTCGAGTTCTGGACCGAC
CGGCTCGGGTTCTCCCGGGACTTCGTGGAGGACGACTTCGCCGGTGTGGTCCGGGACGACGTGACCCTGT
TCATCAGCGCGGTCCAGGACCAGGTGGTGCCGGACAACACCCTGGCCTGGGTGTGGGTGCGCGGCCTGGA
CGAGCTGTACGCCGAGTGGTCGGAGGTCGTGTCCACGAACTTCCGGGACGCCTCCGGGCCGGCCATGACC
GAGATCGGCGAGCAGCCGTGGGGGCGGGAGTTCGCCCTGCGCGACCCGGCCGGCAACTGCGTGCACTTCG
TGGCCGAGGAGCAGGACTGACACGTGCTACGAGATTTCGATTCCACCGCCGCCTTCTATGAAAGGTTGGG
CTTCGGAATCGTTTTCCGGGACGCCGGCTGGATGATCCTCCAGCGCGGGGATCTCATGCTGGAGTTCTTC
GCCCACCCCAACTTGTTTATTGCAGCTTATAATGGTTACAAATAAAGCAATAGCATCACAAATTTCACAA
ATAAAGCATTTTTTTCACTGCATTCTAGTTGTGGTTTGTCCAAACTCATCAATGTATCTTATCATGTCTG
TATACCGTCGACCTCTAGCTAGAGCTTGGCGTAATCATGGTCATAGCTGTTTCCTGTGTGAAATTGTTAT
CCGCTCACAATTCCACACAACATACGAGCCGGAAGCATAAAGTGTAAAGCCTGGGGTGCCTAATGAGTGA
GCTAACTCACATTAATTGCGTTGCGCTCACTGCCCGCTTTCCAGTCGGGAAACCTGTCGTGCCAGCTGCA
TTAATGAATCGGCCAACGCGCGGGGAGAGGCGGTTTGCGTATTGGGCGCTCTTCCGCTTCCTCGCTCACT
GACTCGCTGCGCTCGGTCGTTCGGCTGCGGCGAGCGGTATCAGCTCACTCAAAGGCGGTAATACGGTTAT
CCACAGAATCAGGGGATAACGCAGGAAAGAACATGTGAGCAAAAGGCCAGCAAAAGGCCAGGAACCGTAA
AAAGGCCGCGTTGCTGGCGTTTTTCCATAGGCTCCGCCCCCCTGACGAGCATCACAAAAATCGACGCTCA
AGTCAGAGGTGGCGAAACCCGACAGGACTATAAAGATACCAGGCGTTTCCCCCTGGAAGCTCCCTCGTGC
GCTCTCCTGTTCCGACCCTGCCGCTTACCGGATACCTGTCCGCCTTTCTCCCTTCGGGAAGCGTGGCGCT
TTCTCATAGCTCACGCTGTAGGTATCTCAGTTCGGTGTAGGTCGTTCGCTCCAAGCTGGGCTGTGTGCAC
GAACCCCCCGTTCAGCCCGACCGCTGCGCCTTATCCGGTAACTATCGTCTTGAGTCCAACCCGGTAAGAC
ACGACTTATCGCCACTGGCAGCAGCCACTGGTAACAGGATTAGCAGAGCGAGGTATGTAGGCGGTGCTAC
AGAGTTCTTGAAGTGGTGGCCTAACTACGGCTACACTAGAAGAACAGTATTTGGTATCTGCGCTCTGCTG
AAGCCAGTTACCTTCGGAAAAAGAGTTGGTAGCTCTTGATCCGGCAAACAAACCACCGCTGGTAGCGGTG
GTTTTTTTGTTTGCAAGCAGCAGATTACGCGCAGAAAAAAAGGATCTCAAGAAGATCCTTTGATCTTTTC
TACGGGGTCTGACGCTCAGTGGAACGAAAACTCACGTTAAGGGATTTTGGTCATGAGATTATCAAAAAGG
ATCTTCACCTAGATCCTTTTAAATTAAAAATGAAGTTTTAAATCAATCTAAAGTATATATGAGTAAACTT
GGTCTGACAGTTACCAATGCTTAATCAGTGAGGCACCTATCTCAGCGATCTGTCTATTTCGTTCATCCAT
AGTTGCCTGACTCCCCGTCGTGTAGATAACTACGATACGGGAGGGCTTACCATCTGGCCCCAGTGCTGCA
ATGATACCGCGAGACCCACGCTCACCGGCTCCAGATTTATCAGCAATAAACCAGCCAGCCGGAAGGGCCG
AGCGCAGAAGTGGTCCTGCAACTTTATCCGCCTCCATCCAGTCTATTAATTGTTGCCGGGAAGCTAGAGT
AAGTAGTTCGCCAGTTAATAGTTTGCGCAACGTTGTTGCCATTGCTACAGGCATCGTGGTGTCACGCTCG
TCGTTTGGTATGGCTTCATTCAGCTCCGGTTCCCAACGATCAAGGCGAGTTACATGATCCCCCATGTTGT
GCAAAAAAGCGGTTAGCTCCTTCGGTCCTCCGATCGTTGTCAGAAGTAAGTTGGCCGCAGTGTTATCACT
CATGGTTATGGCAGCACTGCATAATTCTCTTACTGTCATGCCATCCGTAAGATGCTTTTCTGTGACTGGT
GAGTACTCAACCAAGTCATTCTGAGAATAGTGTATGCGGCGACCGAGTTGCTCTTGCCCGGCGTCAATAC
GGGATAATACCGCGCCACATAGCAGAACTTTAAAAGTGCTCATCATTGGAAAACGTTCTTCGGGGCGAAA
ACTCTCAAGGATCTTACCGCTGTTGAGATCCAGTTCGATGTAACCCACTCGTGCACCCAACTGATCTTCA
GCATCTTTTACTTTCACCAGCGTTTCTGGGTGAGCAAAAACAGGAAGGCAAAATGCCGCAAAAAAGGGAA
TAAGGGCGACACGGAAATGTTGAATACTCATACTCTTCCTTTTTCAATATTATTGAAGCATTTATCAGGG
TTATTGTCTCATGAGCGGATACATATTTGAATGTATTTAGAAAAATAAACAAATAGGGGTTCCGCGCACA
TTTCCCCGAAAAGTGCCACCTGACGTC
